Addgene plasmid #174674: 6xHis-MBP-huPrCas12a
Purpose: Expresses 6xHis-MBP tagged PrCas12a
Depositing lab: Piyush Jain. Depositing organization: University of Florida. Publication: A Combinatorial Approach towards Adaptability of 22 Functional Cas12a Orthologs for Nucleic Acid Detection in Clinical Samples. Nguyen LT, Macaluso NC, Jain PK. medRxiv 2021.07.21 10.1101/2021.07.21.21260653.
Backbone
  Vector backbone: pET
  Backbone manufacturer: Scott Gradia Lab
  Backbone size w/o insert (bp): 6462
  Vector type: Bacterial Expression, CRISPR, Synthetic Biology
Growth in bacteria
  Bacterial resistance: Kanamycin, 50 μg/mL
  Growth temperature: 37°C
  Growth strain: DH5alpha
  Growth instructions: Use of strain Rosetta™ 2(DE3)pLysS for expression is highly recommended
  Copy number: Unknown
Gene/Insert
  Gene/Insert name: huPrCas12a (alt name: huPrCpf1)
  Species: Pseudobutyrivibrio ruminis CF1b
  Insert size (bp): 3639
  Promoter: T7
  Tag / fusion protein: 6xHis, MBP, TEV (N terminal on insert); NLS, 6xHis, 3xHA (C terminal on insert)
  Cloning method: Gibson Cloning
Terms and licenses: Academic/Nonprofit Terms; Industry Terms: Not Available to Industry
Depositor comments: The vector is obtained from Scott Gradia Lab (Addgene #29656) while the gene is obtained from Wei Li Lab (Addgene #123636) . Read the preprint on medRxiv here: https://www.medrxiv.org/content/10.1101/2021.07.21.21260653v1
How to cite: 6xHis-MBP-huPrCas12a was a gift from Piyush Jain (Addgene plasmid # 174674 ; http://n2t.net/addgene:174674 ; RRID:Addgene_174674)
