[The description below was written by a language model from this plasmid's Addgene catalogue record and pLannotate feature annotations shown in this document.]
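Description:
6xHis-MBP-huPrCas12a is a pET-family bacterial expression plasmid of about 10.2 kb for producing recombinant Cas12a (Cpf1) from Pseudobutyrivibrio ruminis CF1b in E. coli. It is selected with kanamycin through an aph(3')-Ia KanR gene and replicates from a ColE1/pBR322-type origin. The adjacent bom and rop elements are typical of pBR322-derived pET backbones; the record lists copy number as unknown. An f1 origin and remnant fragments of a tetracycline resistance gene are also annotated; the latter are backbone leftovers rather than functional markers.

Expression is driven by a T7 promoter followed by a lac operator and the T7 gene 10 ribosome binding site. The plasmid also carries lacI, so transcription is repressed until induction with IPTG in a host that supplies T7 RNA polymerase, and a DE3 strain is recommended for expression. The open reading frame begins with a 6xHis tag, a signal-sequence-free, cytosolic maltose binding protein and a TEV protease site. This arrangement allows affinity purification, improved solubility and later removal of the N-terminal tags. The roughly 3.6 kb huPrCas12a insert, introduced by Gibson cloning, falls in the unannotated stretch between the TEV site and the downstream tags. The "hu" prefix suggests a human codon-optimised sequence, though the record does not say so explicitly. The catalogue lists an NLS, 6xHis and 3xHA at the C terminus, but the feature table detects only a His tag there, plus a short SET1-like fragment, before the T7 terminator.

The construct was made for purification of PrCas12a as one of a panel of Cas12a orthologs evaluated for nucleic acid detection in clinical samples.
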