Features (pLannotate 1.2.2; 21 found; start..end, strand, type, name):
    209..227     +  promoter       T7 promoter: promoter for bacteriophage T7 RNA polymerase
    228..252     +  protein_bind   lac operator: The lac repressor binds to the lac operator to inhibit transcription in E. coli. This inhibition can be relieved by adding lactose or isopropyl-β-D-thiogalactopyranoside (IPTG). lac repressor encoded by lacI
    267..289     +  RBS            RBS: efficient ribosome binding site from bacteriophage T7 gene 10 (Olins and Rangwala, 1989)
    308..325     +  CDS            6xHis: 6xHis affinity tag
    335..1435    +  CDS            MBP: maltose binding protein from E. coli; malE (mutated); This version of the gene does not encode a signal sequence, so MBP will remain in the cytosol.
   1448..1464    +  CDS            TEV site (fragment): tobacco etch virus (TEV) protease recognition and cleavage site
   5234..5251    +  CDS            9xHis (fragment): 9xHis affinity tag
   5261..5310    +  CDS            SET1 (fragment): solubility-enhancement tag derived from T7 phage gene 10B
   5318..5365    +  terminator     T7 terminator: transcription terminator for bacteriophage T7 RNA polymerase
   5402..5830    +  rep_origin     f1 ori (sequence partly withheld): f1 bacteriophage origin of replication; arrow indicates direction of (+) strand synthesis
   5884..5941    +  promoter       AmpR promoter (fragment): bla
   5950..6765    -  CDS            KanR: aminoglycoside phosphotransferase; aph(3')-Ia; confers resistance to kanamycin in bacteria or G418 (Geneticin®) in eukaryotes
   6887..7475    +  rep_origin     ori: high-copy-number ColE1/pMB1/pBR322/pUC origin of replication
   7661..7800    -  misc_feature   bom: basis of mobility region from pBR322
   7902..8093    -  CDS            rop: Rop protein, which maintains plasmids at low copy number; rop
   8110..8490    +  CDS            YPB1_ECOLX: Protein predicted: Swiss-Prot protein existence level 4. From Escherichia coli.
   8562..8853    -  CDS            TcR (fragment): tetracycline efflux protein; tet; confers resistance to tetracycline
   8868..8889    -  protein_bind   CAP binding site: CAP binding activates transcription in the presence of cAMP. E. coli catabolite activator protein
   8902..9984    -  CDS            lacI: lac repressor; lacI; The lac repressor binds to the lac operator to inhibit transcription in E. coli. This inhibition can be relieved by adding lactose or isopropyl-β-D-thiogalactopyranoside (IPTG).
   9985..10062   -  promoter       lacI promoter: lacI
  10070..187     -  CDS            TcR (fragment) (across the origin): tetracycline efflux protein; tet; confers resistance to tetracycline
>Addgene plasmid #174674 | 6xHis-MBP-huPrCas12a | addgene full sequence | sequence record 346134 | Addgene NGS Result
CAAGGAGATGGCGCCCAACAGTCCCCCGGCCACGGGGCCTGCCACCATACCCACGCCGAAACAAGCGCTC
ATGAGCCCGAAGTGGCGAGCCCGATCTTCCCCATCGGTGATGTCGGCGATATAGGCGCCAGCAACCGCAC
CTGTGGCGCCGGTGATGCCGGCCACGATGCGTCCGGCGTAGAGGATCGAGATCTCGATCCCGCGAAATTA
ATACGACTCACTATAGGGGAATTGTGAGCGGATAACAATTCCCCTCTAGAAATAATTTTGTTTAACTTTA
AGAAGGAGATATACCATGGGTTCTTCTCACCATCACCATCACCATGGTTCTTCTATGAAAATCGAAGAAG
GTAAACTGGTAATCTGGATTAACGGCGATAAAGGCTATAACGGTCTCGCTGAAGTCGGTAAGAAATTCGA
GAAAGATACCGGAATTAAAGTCACCGTTGAGCATCCGGATAAACTGGAAGAGAAATTCCCACAGGTTGCG
GCAACTGGCGATGGCCCTGACATTATCTTCTGGGCACACGACCGCTTTGGTGGCTACGCTCAATCTGGCC
TGTTGGCTGAAATCACCCCGGACAAAGCGTTCCAGGACAAGCTGTATCCGTTTACCTGGGATGCCGTACG
TTACAACGGCAAGCTGATTGCTTACCCGATCGCTGTTGAAGCGTTATCGCTGATTTATAACAAAGATCTG
CTGCCGAACCCGCCAAAAACCTGGGAAGAGATCCCGGCGCTGGATAAAGAACTGAAAGCGAAAGGTAAGA
GCGCGCTGATGTTCAACCTGCAAGAACCGTACTTCACCTGGCCGCTGATTGCTGCTGACGGGGGTTATGC
GTTCAAGTATGAAAACGGCAAGTACGACATTAAAGACGTGGGCGTGGATAACGCTGGCGCGAAAGCGGGT
CTGACCTTCCTGGTTGACCTGATTAAAAACAAACACATGAATGCAGACACCGATTACTCCATCGCAGAAG
CTGCCTTTAATAAAGGCGAAACAGCGATGACCATCAACGGCCCGTGGGCATGGTCCAACATCGACACCAG
CAAAGTGAATTATGGTGTAACGGTACTGCCGACCTTCAAGGGTCAACCATCCAAACCGTTCGTTGGCGTG
CTGAGCGCAGGTATTAACGCCGCCAGTCCGAACAAAGAGCTGGCAAAAGAGTTCCTCGAAAACTATCTGC
TGACTGATGAAGGTCTGGAAGCGGTTAATAAAGACAAACCGCTGGGTGCCGTAGCGCTGAAGTCTTACGA
GGAAGAGTTGGCGAAAGATCCACGTATTGCCGCCACTATGGAAAACGCCCAGAAAGGTGAAATCATGCCG
AACATCCCGCAGATGTCCGCTTTCTGGTATGCCGTGCGTACTGCGGTGATCAACGCCGCCAGCGGTCGTC
AGACTGTCGATGAAGCCCTGAAAGACGCGCAGACTAATGGGATCGAGGAAAACCTGTACTTCCAATCCAA
TATGATCATCGGCCGCGACTTCAACATGTACTACCAGAACCTGACCAAGATGTACCCCATCAGCAAGACC
CTGCGCAACGAGCTGATCCCCGTGGGCAAGACCCTGGAGAACATCCGCAAGAACGGCATCCTGGAGGCCG
ACATCCAGCGCAAGGCCGACTACGAGCACGTGAAGAAGCTGATGGACAACTACCACAAGCAGCTGATCAA
CGAGGCCCTGCAGGGCGTGCACCTGAGCGACCTGAGCGACGCCTACGACCTGTACTTCAACCTGAGCAAG
GAGAAGAACAGCGTGGACGCCTTCAGCAAGTGCCAGGACAAGCTGCGCAAGGAGATCGTGAGCCTGCTGA
AGAACCACGAGAACTTCCCCAAGATCGGCAACAAGGAGATCATCAAGCTGCTGCAGAGCCTGTACGACAA
CGACACCGACTACAAGGCCCTGGACAGCTTCAGCAACTTCTACACCTACTTCAGCAGCTACAACGAGGTG
CGCAAGAACCTGTACAGCGACGAGGAGAAGAGCAGCACCGTGGCCTACCGCCTGATCAACGAGAACCTGC
CCAAGTTCCTGGACAACATCAAGGCCTACGCCATCGCCAAGAAGGCCGGCGTGCGCGCCGAGGGCCTGAG
CGAGGAGGACCAGGACTGCCTGTTCATCATCGAGACCTTCGAGCGCACCCTGACCCAGGACGGCATCGAC
AACTACAACGCCGCCATCGGCAAGCTGAACACCGCCATCAACCTGTTCAACCAGCAGAACAAGAAGCAGG
AGGGCTTCCGCAAGGTGCCCCAGATGAAGTGCCTGTACAAGCAGATCCTGAGCGACCGCGAGGAGGCCTT
CATCGACGAGTTCAGCGACGACGAGGACCTGATCACCAACATCGAGAGCTTCGCCGAGAACATGAACGTG
TTCCTGAACAGCGAGATCATCACCGACTTCAAGATCGCCCTGGTGGAGAGCGACGGCAGCCTGGTGTACA
TCAAGAACGACGTGAGCAAGACCAGCTTCAGCAACATCGTGTTCGGCAGCTGGAACGCCATCGACGAGAA
GCTGAGCGACGAGTACGACCTGGCCAACAGCAAGAAGAAGAAGGACGAGAAGTACTACGAGAAGCGCCAG
AAGGAGCTGAAGAAGAACAAGAGCTACGACCTGGAGACCATCATCGGCCTGTTCGACGACAACAGCGACG
TGATCGGCAAGTACATCGAGAAGCTGGAGAGCGACATCACCGCCATCGCCGAGGCCAAGAACGACTTCGA
CGAGATCGTGCTGCGCAAGCACGACAAGAACAAGAGCCTGCGCAAGAACACCAACGCCGTGGAGGCCATC
AAGAGCTACCTGGACACCGTGAAGGACTTCGAGCGCGACATCAAGCTGATCAACGGCAGCGGCCAGGAGG
TGGAGAAGAACCTGGTGGTGTACGCCGAGCAGGAGAACATCCTGGCCGAGATCAAGAACGTGGACAGCCT
GTACAACATGAGCCGCAACTACCTGACCCAGAAGCCCTTCAGCACCGAGAAGTTCAAGCTGAACTTCAAC
CGCGCCACCCTGCTGAACGGCTGGGACAAGAACAAGGAGACCGACAACCTGGGCATCCTGTTCGAGAAGG
ACGGCATGTACTACCTGGGCATCATGAACACCAAGGCCAACAAGATCTTCGTGAACATCCCCAAGGCCAC
CAGCAACGACGTGTACCACAAGGTGAACTACAAGCTGCTGCCCGGCCCCAACAAGATGCTGCCCAAGGTG
TTCTTCGCCCAGAGCAACCTGGACTACTACAAGCCCAGCGAGGAGCTGCTGGCCAAGTACAAGGCCGGCA
CCCACAAGAAGGGCGACAACTTCAGCCTGGAGGACTGCCACGCCCTGATCGACTTCTTCAAGGCCAGCAT
CGAGAAGCACCCCGACTGGAGCAGCTTCGGCTTCGAGTTCAGCGAGACCTGCACCTACGAGGACCTGAGC
GGCTTCTACCGCGAGGTGGAGAAGCAGGGCTACAAGATCACCTACACCGACGTGGACGCCGACTACATCA
CCAGCCTGGTGGAGCGCGACGAGCTGTACCTGTTCCAGATCTACAACAAGGACTTCAGCCCCTACAGCAA
GGGCAACCTGAACCTGCACACCATCTACCTGCAGATGCTGTTCGACCAGCGCAACCTGAACAACGTGGTG
TACAAGCTGAACGGCGAGGCCGAGGTGTTCTACCGCCCCGCCAGCATCAACGACGAGGAGGTGATCATCC
ACAAGGCCGGCGAGGAGATCAAGAACAAGAACAGCAAGCGCGCCGTGGACAAGCCCACCAGCAAGTTCGG
CTACGACATCATCAAGGACCGCCGCTACAGCAAGGACAAGTTCATGCTGCACATCCCCGTGACCATGAAC
TTCGGCGTGGACGAGACCCGCCGCTTCAACGACGTGGTGAACGACGCCCTGCGCAACGACGAGAAGGTGC
GCGTGATCGGCATCGACCGCGGCGAGCGCAACCTGCTGTACGTGGTGGTGGTGGACACCGACGGCACCAT
CCTGGAGCAGATCAGCCTGAACAGCATCATCAACAACGAGTACAGCATCGAGACCGACTACCACAAGCTG
CTGGACGAGAAGGAGGGCGACCGCGACCGCGCCCGCAAGAACTGGACCACCATCGAGAACATCAAGGAGC
TGAAGGAGGGCTACCTGAGCCAGGTGGTGAACGTGATCGCCAAGCTGGTGCTGAAGTACAACGCCATCAT
CTGCCTGGAGGACCTGAACTTCGGCTTCAAGCGCGGCCGCCAGAAGGTGGAGAAGCAGGTGTACCAGAAG
TTCGAGAAGATGCTGATCGACAAGCTGAACTACCTGGTGATCGACAAGAGCCGCAAGCAGGACAAGCCCG
AGGAGTTCGGCGGCGCCCTGAACGCCCTGCAGCTGACCAGCAAGTTCACCAGCTTCAAGGACATGGGCAA
GCAGACCGGCATCATCTACTACGTGCCCGCCTACCTGACCAGCAAGATCGACCCCACCACCGGCTTCGCC
AACCTGTTCTACGTGAAGTACGAGAACGTGGAGAAGGCCAAGGAGTTCTTCAGCCGCTTCGACAGCATCA
GCTACAACAACGAGAGCGGCTACTTCGAGTTCGCCTTCGACTACAAGAAGTTCACCGACCGCGCCTGCGG
CGCCCGCAGCCAGTGGACCGTGTGCACCTACGGCGAGCGCATCATCAAGTTCCGCAACACCGAGAAGAAC
AACAGCTTCGACGACAAGACCATCGTGCTGAGCGAGGAGTTCAAGGAGCTGTTCAGCATCTACGGCATCA
GCTACGAGGACGGCGCCGAGCTGAAGAACAAGATCATGAGCGTGGACGAGGCCGACTTCTTCCGCAGCCT
GACCCGCCTGTTCCAGCAGACCATGCAGATGCGCAACAGCAGCAACGACGTGACCCGCGACTACATCATC
AGCCCCATCATGAACGACCGCGGCGAGTTCTTCAACAGCGAGGCCTGCGACGCCAGCAAGCCCAAGGACG
CCGACGCCAACGGCGCCTTCAACATCGCCCGCAAGGGCCTGTGGGTGCTGGAGCAGATCCGCAACACCCC
CAGCGGCGACAAGCTGAACCTGGCCATGAGCAACGCCGAGTGGCTGGAGTACGCCCAGCGCAACCAGATC
GCTAGCCCAAAGAAGAAGAGGAAAGTCTCTAGATACCCTTATGATGTTCCAGATTATGCCGGATACCCAT
ACGATGTCCCTGACTATGCAGGCTCCTACCCTTATGACGTCCCAGACTACGCGCACCACCACCACCACCA
CTGAGATCCGGCTGCTAACAAAGCCCGAAAGGAAGCTGAGTTGGCTGCTGCCACCGCTGAGCAATAACTA
GCATAACCCCTTGGGGCCTCTAAACGGGTCTTGAGGGGTTTTTTGCTGAAAGGAGGAACTATATCCGGAT
TGGCGAATGGG
[124 nt withheld, positions 5402-5525]
C
[91 nt withheld, positions 5527-5617]
A
[49 nt withheld, positions 5619-5667]
CCTTTGACGTTGGAGTCCACGTTCTTT
[37 nt withheld, positions 5695-5731]
ACCCTATCTCGGTCTATTCTTTTGATTTATAAGGGATTTTGCCGATTTCGGCCTATTGGTTAAAAAATGA
GCTGATTTAACAAAAATTTAACGCGAATTTTAACAAACTAGTAACGTTTACAATTTCAGGTGGCACTTTT
CGGGGAAATGTGCGCGGAACCCCTATTTGTTTATTTTTCTAAATACATTCAAATATGTATCCGCTCATGA
ATTAATTCTTAGAAAAACTCATCGAGCATCAAATGAAACTGCAATTTATTCATATCAGGATTATCAATAC
CATATTTTTGAAAAAGCCGTTTCTGTAATGAAGGAGAAAACTCACCGAGGCAGTTCCATAGGATGGCAAG
ATCCTGGTATCGGTCTGCGATTCCGACTCGTCCAACATCAATACAACCTATTAATTTCCCCTCGTCAAAA
ATAAGGTTATCAAGTGAGAAATCACCATGAGTGACGACTGAATCCGGTGAGAATGGCAAAAGTTTATGCA
TTTCTTTCCAGACTTGTTCAACAGGCCAGCCATTACGCTCGTCATCAAAATCACTCGCATCAACCAAACC
GTTATTCATTCGTGATTGCGCCTGAGCGAGACGAAATACGCGATCGCTGTTAAAAGGACAATTACAAACA
GGAATCGAATGCAACCGGCGCAGGAACACTGCCAGCGCATCAACAATGTTTTCACCTGAATCAGGATATT
CTTCTAATACCTGGAATGCTGTTTTCCCGGGGATCGCAGTGGTGAGTAACCATGCATCATCAGGAGTACG
GATAAAATGCTTGATGGTCGGAAGAGGCATAAATTCCGTCAGCCAGTTTAGTCTGACCATCTCATCTGTA
ACATCATTGGCAACGCTACCTTTGCCATGTTTCAGAAACAACTCTGGCGCATCGGGCTTCCCATACAATC
GATAGATTGTCGCACCTGATTGCCCGACATTATCGCGAGCCCATTTATACCCATATAAATCAGCATCCAT
GTTGGAATTTAATCGCGGCCTAGAGCAAGACGTTTCCCGTTGAATATGGCTCATAACACCCCTTGTATTA
CTGTTTATGTAAGCAGACAGTTTTATTGTTCATGACCAAAATCCCTTAACGTGAGTTTTCGTTCCACTGA
GCGTCAGACCCCGTAGAAAAGATCAAAGGATCTTCTTGAGATCCTTTTTTTCTGCGCGTAATCTGCTGCT
TGCAAACAAAAAAACCACCGCTACCAGCGGTGGTTTGTTTGCCGGATCAAGAGCTACCAACTCTTTTTCC
GAAGGTAACTGGCTTCAGCAGAGCGCAGATACCAAATACTGTCCTTCTAGTGTAGCCGTAGTTAGGCCAC
CACTTCAAGAACTCTGTAGCACCGCCTACATACCTCGCTCTGCTAATCCTGTTACCAGTGGCTGCTGCCA
GTGGCGATAAGTCGTGTCTTACCGGGTTGGACTCAAGACGATAGTTACCGGATAAGGCGCAGCGGTCGGG
CTGAACGGGGGGTTCGTGCACACAGCCCAGCTTGGAGCGAACGACCTACACCGAACTGAGATACCTACAG
CGTGAGCTATGAGAAAGCGCCACGCTTCCCGAAGGGAGAAAGGCGGACAGGTATCCGGTAAGCGGCAGGG
TCGGAACAGGAGAGCGCACGAGGGAGCTTCCAGGGGGAAACGCCTGGTATCTTTATAGTCCTGTCGGGTT
TCGCCACCTCTGACTTGAGCGTCGATTTTTGTGATGCTCGTCAGGGGGGCGGAGCCTATGGAAAAACGCC
AGCAACGCGGCCTTTTTACGGTTCCTGGCCTTTTGCTGGCCTTTTGCTCACATGTTCTTTCCTGCGTTAT
CCCCTGATTCTGTGGATAACCGTATTACCGCCTTTGAGTGAGCTGATACCGCTCGCCGCAGCCGAACGAC
CGAGCGCAGCGAGTCAGTGAGCGAGGAAGCGGAAGAGCGCCTGATGCGGTATTTTCTCCTTACGCATCTG
TGCGGTATTTCACACCGCAATGGTGCACTCTCAGTACAATCTGCTCTGATGCCGCATAGTTAAGCCAGTA
TACACTCCGCTATCGCTACGTGACTGGGTCATGGCTGCGCCCCGACACCCGCCAACACCCGCTGACGCGC
CCTGACGGGCTTGTCTGCTCCCGGCATCCGCTTACAGACAAGCTGTGACCGTCTCCGGGAGCTGCATGTG
TCAGAGGTTTTCACCGTCATCACCGAAACGCGCGAGGCAGCTGCGGTAAAGCTCATCAGCGTGGTCGTGA
AGCGATTCACAGATGTCTGCCTGTTCATCCGCGTCCAGCTCGTTGAGTTTCTCCAGAAGCGTTAATGTCT
GGCTTCTGATAAAGCGGGCCATGTTAAGGGCGGTTTTTTCCTGTTTGGTCACTGATGCCTCCGTGTAAGG
GGGATTTCTGTTCATGGGGGTAATGATACCGATGAAACGAGAGAGGATGCTCACGATACGGGTTACTGAT
GATGAACATGCCCGGTTACTGGAACGTTGTGAGGGTAAACAACTGGCGGTATGGATGCGGCGGGACCAGA
GAAAAATCACTCAGGGTCAATGCCAGCGCTTCGTTAATACAGATGTAGGTGTTCCACAGGGTAGCCAGCA
GCATCCTGCGATGCAGATCCGGAACATAATGGTGCAGGGCGCTGACTTCCGCGTTTCCAGACTTTACGAA
ACACGGAAACCGAAGACCATTCATGTTGTTGCTCAGGTCGCAGACGTTTTGCAGCAGCAGTCGCTTCACG
TTCGCTCGCGTATCGGTGATTCATTCTGCTAACCAGTAAGGCAACCCCGCCAGCCTAGCCGGGTCCTCAA
CGACAGGAGCACGATCATGCGCACCCGTGGGGCCGCCATGCCGGCGATAATGGCCTGCTTCTCGCCGAAA
CGTTTGGTGGCGGGACCAGTGACGAAGGCTTGAGCGAGGGCGTGCAAGATTCCGAATACCGCAAGCGACA
GGCCGATCATCGTCGCGCTCCAGCGAAAGCGGTCCTCGCCGAAAATGACCCAGAGCGCTGCCGGCACCTG
TCCTACGAGTTGCATGATAAAGAAGACAGTCATAAGTGCGGCGACGATAGTCATGCCCCGCGCCCACCGG
AAGGAGCTGACTGGGTTGAAGGCTCTCAAGGGCATCGGTCGAGATCCCGGTGCCTAATGAGTGAGCTAAC
TTACATTAATTGCGTTGCGCTCACTGCCCGCTTTCCAGTCGGGAAACCTGTCGTGCCAGCTGCATTAATG
AATCGGCCAACGCGCGGGGAGAGGCGGTTTGCGTATTGGGCGCCAGGGTGGTTTTTCTTTTCACCAGTGA
GACGGGCAACAGCTGATTGCCCTTCACCGCCTGGCCCTGAGAGAGTTGCAGCAAGCGGTCCACGCTGGTT
TGCCCCAGCAGGCGAAAATCCTGTTTGATGGTGGTTAACGGCGGGATATAACATGAGCTGTCTTCGGTAT
CGTCGTATCCCACTACCGAGATATCCGCACCAACGCGCAGCCCGGACTCGGTAATGGCGCGCATTGCGCC
CAGCGCCATCTGATCGTTGGCAACCAGCATCGCAGTGGGAACGATACCCTCATTCAGCATTTGCATGGTT
TGTTGAAAACCGGACATGGCACTCCAGTCGCCTTCCCGTTCCGCTATCGGCTGAATTTGATTGCGAGTGA
GATATTTATGCCAGCCAGCCAGACGCAGACGCGCCGAGACAGAACTTAATGGGCCCGCTAACAGCGCGAT
TTGCTGGTGACCCAATGCGACCAGATGCTCCACGCCCAGTCGCGTACCGTCTTCATGGGAGAAAATAATA
CTGTTGATGGGTGTCTGGTCAGAGACATCAAGAAATAACGCCGGAACATTAGTGCAGGCAGCTTCCACAG
CAATGGCATCCTGGTCATCCAGCGGATAGTTAATGATCAGCCCACTGACGCGTTGCGCGAGAAGATTGTG
CACCGCCGCTTTACAGGCTTCGACGCCGCTTCGTTCTACCATCGACACCACCACGCTGGCACCCAGTTGA
TCGGCGCGAGATTTAATCGCCGCGACAATTTGCGACGGCGCGTGCAGGGCCAGACTGGAGGTGGCAACGC
CAATCAGCAACGACTGTTTGCCCGCCAGTTGTTGTGCCACGCGGTTGGGAATGTAATTCAGCTCCGCCAT
CGCCGCTTCCACTTTTTCCCGCGTTTTCGCAGAAACGTGGCTGGCCTGGTTCACCACGCGGGAAACGGTC
TGATAAGAGACACCGGCATACTCTGCGACATCGTATAACGTTACTGGTTTCACATTCACCACCCTGAATT
GACTCTCTTCCGGGCGCTATCATGCCATACCGCGAAAGGTTTTGCGCCATTCGATGGTGTCCGGGATCTC
GACGCTCTCCCTTATGCGACTCCTGCATTAGGAAGCAGCCCAGTAGTAGGTTGAGGCCGTTGAGCACCGC
CGCCGCAAGGAATGGTGCATG
